>Addgene plasmid #120817 | pcDNA3.2/pr-Membrane | depositor full sequence | sequence record 229588 | pcDNA3.2/pr-Membrane sequence 6042 bps
GACGGATCGGGAGATCTCCCGATCCCCTATGGTCGACTCTCAGTACAATCTGCTCTGATGCCGCATAGTT
AAGCCAGTATCTGCTCCCTGCTTGTGTGTTGGAGGTCGCTGAGTAGTGCGCGAGCAAAATTTAAGCTACA
ACAAGGCAAGGCTTGACCGACAATTGCATGAAGAATCTGCTTAGGGTTAGGCGTTTTGCGCTGCTTCGCG
ATGTACGGGCCAGATATACGCGTTGACATTGATTATTGACTAGTTATTAATAGTAATCAATTACGGGGTC
ATTAGTTCATAGCCCATATATGGAGTTCCGCGTTACATAACTTACGGTAAATGGCCCGCCTGGCTGACCG
CCCAACGACCCCCGCCCATTGACGTCAATAATGACGTATGTTCCCATAGTAACGCCAATAGGGACTTTCC
ATTGACGTCAATGGGTGGACTATTTACGGTAAACTGCCCACTTGGCAGTACATCAAGTGTATCATATGCC
AAGTACGCCCCCTATTGACGTCAATGACGGTAAATGGCCCGCCTGGCATTATGCCCAGTACATGACCTTA
TGGGACTTTCCTACTTGGCAGTACATCTACGTATTAGTCATCGCTATTACCATGGTGATGCGGTTTTGGC
AGTACATCAATGGGCGTGGATAGCGGTTTGACTCACGGGGATTTCCAAGTCTCCACCCCATTGACGTCAA
TGGGAGTTTGTTTTGGCACCAAAATCAACGGGACTTTCCAAAATGTCGTAACAACTCCGCCCCATTGACG
CAAATGGGCGGTAGGCGTGTACGGTGGGAGGTCTATATAAGCAGAGCTCTCTGGCTAACTAGAGAACCCA
CTGCTTACTGGCTTATCGAAATTAATACGACTCACTATAGGGAGACCCAAGCTGGCTAGTTAAGCTATCA
ACAAGTTTGTACAAAAAAGCAGGCTCCGAATTCGCCCTTAGGAGGACAGCTATGGCGGAGGTCACTAGAC
GTGGGAGTGCATACTATATGTACTTGGACAGAAACGATGCTGGGGAGGCCATATCTTTTCCAACCACATT
GGGGATGAATAAGTGTTATATACAGATCATGGATCTTGGACACATGTGTGATGCCACCATGAGCTATGAA
TGCCCTATGCTGGATGAGGGGGTGGAACCAGATGACGTCGATTGTTGGTGCAACACGACGTCAACTTGGG
TTGTGTACGGAACCTGCCATCACAAAAAAGGTGAAGCACGGAGATCTAGAAGAGCTGTGACGCTCCCCTC
CCATTCCACTAGGAAGCTGCAAACGCGGTCGCAAACCTGGTTGGAATCAAGAGAATACACAAAGCACTTG
ATTAGAGTCGAAAATTGGATATTCAGGAACCCTGGCTTCGCGTTAGCAGCAGCTGCCATCGCTTGGCTTT
TGGGAAGCTCAACGAGCCAAAAAGTCATATACTTGGTCATGATACTGCTGATTGCCCCGGCATACAGCAA
GGGCGAATTCGACCCAGCTTTCTTGTACAAAGTGGTTGATCTAGAGGGCCCGCGGTTCGAAGGTAAGCCT
ATCCCTAACCCTCTCCTCGGTCTCGATTCTACGCGTACCGGTTAGTAATGAGTTTAAACGGGGGAGGCTA
ACTGAAACACGGAAGGAGACAATACCGGAAGGAACCCGCGCTATGACGGCAATAAAAAGACAGAATAAAA
CGCACGGGTGTTGGGTCGTTTGTTCATAAACGCGGGGTTCGGTCCCAGGGCTGGCACTCTGTCGATACCC
CACCGAGACCCCATTGGGGCCAATACGCCCGCGTTTCTTCCTTTTCCCCACCCCACCCCCCAAGTTCGGG
TGAAGGCCCAGGGCTCGCAGCCAACGTCGGGGCGGCAGGCCCTGCCATAGCAGATCTGCGCAGCTGGGGC
TCTAGGGGGTATCCCC
[124 nt withheld, positions 1907-2030]
C
[32 nt withheld, positions 2032-2063]
CA
[57 nt withheld, positions 2066-2122]
A
[49 nt withheld, positions 2124-2172]
CCTTTGACGTTGGAGTCCACGTTCTTT
[37 nt withheld, positions 2200-2236]
ACCCTATCTCGGTCTATTCTTTTGATTTATAAGGGATTTTGGGGATTTCGGCCTATTGGTTAAAAAATGA
GCTGATTTAACAAAAATTTAACGCGAATTAATTCTGTGGAATGTGTGTCAGTTAGGGTGTGGAAAGTCCC
CAGGCTCCCCAGCAGGCAGAAGTATGCAAAGCATGCATCTCAATTAGTCAGCAACCAGGTGTGGAAAGTC
CCCAGGCTCCCCAGCAGGCAGAAGTATGCAAAGCATGCATCTCAATTAGTCAGCAACCATAGTCCCGCCC
CTAACTCCGCCCATCCCGCCCCTAACTCCGCCCAGTTCCGCCCATTCTCCGCCCCATGGCTGACTAATTT
TTTTTATTTATGCAGAGGCCGAGGCCGCCTCTGCCTCTGAGCTATTCCAGAAGTAGTGAGGAGGCTTTTT
TGGAGGCCTAGGCTTTTGCAAAAAGCTCCCGGGAGCTTGTATATCCATTTTCGGATCTGATCAAGAGACA
GGATGAGGATCGTTTCGCATGATTGAACAAGATGGATTGCACGCAGGTTCTCCGGCCGCTTGGGTGGAGA
GGCTATTCGGCTATGACTGGGCACAACAGACAATCGGCTGCTCTGATGCCGCCGTGTTCCGGCTGTCAGC
GCAGGGGCGCCCGGTTCTTTTTGTCAAGACCGACCTGTCCGGTGCCCTGAATGAACTGCAGGACGAGGCA
GCGCGGCTATCGTGGCTGGCCACGACGGGCGTTCCTTGCGCAGCTGTGCTCGACGTTGTCACTGAAGCGG
GAAGGGACTGGCTGCTATTGGGCGAAGTGCCGGGGCAGGATCTCCTGTCATCTCACCTTGCTCCTGCCGA
GAAAGTATCCATCATGGCTGATGCAATGCGGCGGCTGCATACGCTTGATCCGGCTACCTGCCCATTCGAC
CACCAAGCGAAACATCGCATCGAGCGAGCACGTACTCGGATGGAAGCCGGTCTTGTCGATCAGGATGATC
TGGACGAAGAGCATCAGGGGCTCGCGCCAGCCGAACTGTTCGCCAGGCTCAAGGCGCGCATGCCCGACGG
CGAGGATCTCGTCGTGACCCATGGCGATGCCTGCTTGCCGAATATCATGGTGGAAAATGGCCGCTTTTCT
GGATTCATCGACTGTGGCCGGCTGGGTGTGGCGGACCGCTATCAGGACATAGCGTTGGCTACCCGTGATA
TTGCTGAAGAGCTTGGCGGCGAATGGGCTGACCGCTTCCTCGTGCTTTACGGTATCGCCGCTCCCGATTC
GCAGCGCATCGCCTTCTATCGCCTTCTTGACGAGTTCTTCTGAGCGGGACTCTGGGGTTCGCGAAATGAC
CGACCAAGCGACGCCCAACCTGCCATCACGAGATTTCGATTCCACCGCCGCCTTCTATGAAAGGTTGGGC
TTCGGAATCGTTTTCCGGGACGCCGGCTGGATGATCCTCCAGCGCGGGGATCTCATGCTGGAGTTCTTCG
CCCACCCCAACTTGTTTATTGCAGCTTATAATGGTTACAAATAAAGCAATAGCATCACAAATTTCACAAA
TAAAGCATTTTTTTCACTGCATTCTAGTTGTGGTTTGTCCAAACTCATCAATGTATCTTATCATGTCTGT
ATACCGTCGACCTCTAGCTAGAGCTTGGCGTAATCATGGTCATAGCTGTTTCCTGTGTGAAATTGTTATC
CGCTCACAATTCCACACAACATACGAGCCGGAAGCATAAAGTGTAAAGCCTGGGGTGCCTAATGAGTGAG
CTAACTCACATTAATTGCGTTGCGCTCACTGCCCGCTTTCCAGTCGGGAAACCTGTCGTGCCAGCTGCAT
TAATGAATCGGCCAACGCGCGGGGAGAGGCGGTTTGCGTATTGGGCGCTCTTCCGCTTCCTCGCTCACTG
ACTCGCTGCGCTCGGTCGTTCGGCTGCGGCGAGCGGTATCAGCTCACTCAAAGGCGGTAATACGGTTATC
CACAGAATCAGGGGATAACGCAGGAAAGAACATGTGAGCAAAAGGCCAGCAAAAGGCCAGGAACCGTAAA
AAGGCCGCGTTGCTGGCGTTTTTCCATAGGCTCCGCCCCCCTGACGAGCATCACAAAAATCGACGCTCAA
GTCAGAGGTGGCGAAACCCGACAGGACTATAAAGATACCAGGCGTTTCCCCCTGGAAGCTCCCTCGTGCG
CTCTCCTGTTCCGACCCTGCCGCTTACCGGATACCTGTCCGCCTTTCTCCCTTCGGGAAGCGTGGCGCTT
TCTCAATGCTCACGCTGTAGGTATCTCAGTTCGGTGTAGGTCGTTCGCTCCAAGCTGGGCTGTGTGCACG
AACCCCCCGTTCAGCCCGACCGCTGCGCCTTATCCGGTAACTATCGTCTTGAGTCCAACCCGGTAAGACA
CGACTTATCGCCACTGGCAGCAGCCACTGGTAACAGGATTAGCAGAGCGAGGTATGTAGGCGGTGCTACA
GAGTTCTTGAAGTGGTGGCCTAACTACGGCTACACTAGAAGGACAGTATTTGGTATCTGCGCTCTGCTGA
AGCCAGTTACCTTCGGAAAAAGAGTTGGTAGCTCTTGATCCGGCAAACAAACCACCGCTGGTAGCGGTGG
TTTTTTTGTTTGCAAGCAGCAGATTACGCGCAGAAAAAAAGGATCTCAAGAAGATCCTTTGATCTTTTCT
ACGGGGTCTGACGCTCAGTGGAACGAAAACTCACGTTAAGGGATTTTGGTCATGAGATTATCAAAAAGGA
TCTTCACCTAGATCCTTTTAAATTAAAAATGAAGTTTTAAATCAATCTAAAGTATATATGAGTAAACTTG
GTCTGACAGTTACCAATGCTTAATCAGTGAGGCACCTATCTCAGCGATCTGTCTATTTCGTTCATCCATA
GTTGCCTGACTCCCCGTCGTGTAGATAACTACGATACGGGAGGGCTTACCATCTGGCCCCAGTGCTGCAA
TGATACCGCGAGACCCACGCTCACCGGCTCCAGATTTATCAGCAATAAACCAGCCAGCCGGAAGGGCCGA
GCGCAGAAGTGGTCCTGCAACTTTATCCGCCTCCATCCAGTCTATTAATTGTTGCCGGGAAGCTAGAGTA
AGTAGTTCGCCAGTTAATAGTTTGCGCAACGTTGTTGCCATTGCTACAGGCATCGTGGTGTCACGCTCGT
CGTTTGGTATGGCTTCATTCAGCTCCGGTTCCCAACGATCAAGGCGAGTTACATGATCCCCCATGTTGTG
CAAAAAAGCGGTTAGCTCCTTCGGTCCTCCGATCGTTGTCAGAAGTAAGTTGGCCGCAGTGTTATCACTC
ATGGTTATGGCAGCACTGCATAATTCTCTTACTGTCATGCCATCCGTAAGATGCTTTTCTGTGACTGGTG
AGTACTCAACCAAGTCATTCTGAGAATAGTGTATGCGGCGACCGAGTTGCTCTTGCCCGGCGTCAATACG
GGATAATACCGCGCCACATAGCAGAACTTTAAAAGTGCTCATCATTGGAAAACGTTCTTCGGGGCGAAAA
CTCTCAAGGATCTTACCGCTGTTGAGATCCAGTTCGATGTAACCCACTCGTGCACCCAACTGATCTTCAG
CATCTTTTACTTTCACCAGCGTTTCTGGGTGAGCAAAAACAGGAAGGCAAAATGCCGCAAAAAAGGGAAT
AAGGGCGACACGGAAATGTTGAATACTCATACTCTTCCTTTTTCAATATTATTGAAGCATTTATCAGGGT
TATTGTCTCATGAGCGGATACATATTTGAATGTATTTAGAAAAATAAACAAATAGGGGTTCCGCGCACAT
TTCCCCGAAAAGTGCCACCTGACGTC
Features (pLannotate 1.2.2; 23 found; start..end, strand, type, name):
     36..80      -  misc_feature   bom (fragment): basis of mobility region from pBR322
    235..614     +  enhancer       CMV enhancer: human cytomegalovirus immediate early enhancer
    615..818     +  promoter       CMV promoter: human cytomegalovirus (CMV) immediate early promoter
    814..847     +  LTR            5' LTR (truncated) (fragment): truncated 5' long terminal repeat (LTR) from HIV-1
    863..881     +  promoter       T7 promoter: promoter for bacteriophage T7 RNA polymerase
    911..935     +  protein_bind   attB1: mutant version of attB; recombination site for the Gateway® BP reaction BP Clonase™
    956..1468    +  CDS            POLG_ZIKVF (fragment): Experimental evidence at protein level: Swiss-Prot protein existence level 1. [RNA-directed RNA polymerase NS5]: Replicates the viral (+) and (-) RNA genome, and performs the capping of genomes in the cytoplasm (PubMed:30951555). Methylates viral RNA cap at guanine N-7 and ribose 2'-O positions. Once sufficient NS5 is expressed, binds to the cap-proximal structure and inhibits further translation of the viral genome (By similarity). Besides its role in RNA genome replication, also prevents the establishment of a cellular antiviral state by blocking the interferon-alpha/beta (IFN-alpha/beta) si
   1482..1506    -  protein_bind   attB2: mutant version of attB; recombination site for the Gateway® BP reaction BP Clonase™
   1532..1573    +  CDS            V5 tag: epitope tag from simian virus 5
   1657..1705    +  polyA_signal   HSV TK poly(A) signal: herpes simplex virus thymidine kinase polyadenylation signal (Cole and Stacy, 1985)
   1796..1812    -  polyA_signal   bGH poly(A) signal (fragment): bovine growth hormone polyadenylation signal
   1907..2335    +  rep_origin     f1 ori (sequence partly withheld): f1 bacteriophage origin of replication; arrow indicates direction of (+) strand synthesis
   2349..2678    +  promoter       SV40 promoter: SV40 enhancer and early promoter
   2745..3536    +  CDS            neo: KKA2_KLEPN - Also known as kan, nptII. Experimental evidence at protein level: Swiss-Prot protein existence level 1. Resistance to kanamycin, neomycin, paromomycin, ribostamycin, butirosin and gentamicin B. From Klebsiella pneumoniae.
   3562..3720    +  CDS            ble (fragment): BLE_KLEPN - Experimental evidence at protein level: Swiss-Prot protein existence level 1. Binding protein with a strong affinity to the bleomycin family of antibiotics. Binds to CL990; an antimitotic-antibiotic compound. From Klebsiella pneumoniae.
   3715..3836    +  polyA_signal   SV40 poly(A) signal: SV40 polyadenylation signal
   3909..3925    -  protein_bind   lac operator: The lac repressor binds to the lac operator to inhibit transcription in E. coli. This inhibition can be relieved by adding lactose or isopropyl-β-D-thiogalactopyranoside (IPTG). lac repressor encoded by lacI
   3933..3963    -  promoter       lac promoter: promoter for the E. coli lac operon
   3978..3999    -  protein_bind   CAP binding site: CAP binding activates transcription in the presence of cAMP. E. coli catabolite activator protein
   4012..4104    -  CDS            lacI (fragment): lac repressor; lacI; The lac repressor binds to the lac operator to inhibit transcription in E. coli. This inhibition can be relieved by adding lactose or isopropyl-β-D-thiogalactopyranoside (IPTG).
   4287..4875    -  rep_origin     ori: high-copy-number ColE1/pMB1/pBR322/pUC origin of replication
   5046..5906    -  CDS            AmpR: β-lactamase; bla; confers resistance to ampicillin, carbenicillin, and related antibiotics
   5907..6011    -  promoter       AmpR promoter: bla
