>Addgene plasmid #120817 | pcDNA3.2/pr-Membrane | addgene full sequence | sequence record 234584 | Addgene NGS Result
GACATTGATTATTGACTAGTTATTAATAGTAATCAATTACGGGGTCATTAGTTCATAGCCCATATATGGA
GTTCCGCGTTACATAACTTACGGTAAATGGCCCGCCTGGCTGACCGCCCAACGACCCCCGCCCATTGACG
TCAATAATGACGTATGTTCCCATAGTAACGCCAATAGGGACTTTCCATTGACGTCAATGGGTGGAGTATT
TACGGTAAACTGCCCACTTGGCAGTACATCAAGTGTATCATATGCCAAGTACGCCCCCTATTGACGTCAA
TGACGGTAAATGGCCCGCCTGGCATTATGCCCAGTACATGACCTTATGGGACTTTCCTACTTGGCAGTAC
ATCTACGTATTAGTCATCGCTATTACCATGGTGATGCGGTTTTGGCAGTACATCAATGGGCGTGGATAGC
GGTTTGACTCACGGGGATTTCCAAGTCTCCACCCCATTGACGTCAATGGGAGTTTGTTTTGGCACCAAAA
TCAACGGGACTTTCCAAAATGTCGTAACAACTCCGCCCCATTGACGCAAATGGGCGGTAGGCGTGTACGG
TGGGAGGTCTATATAAGCAGAGCTCTCTGGCTAACTAGAGAACCCACTGCTTACTGGCTTATCGAAATTA
ATACGACTCACTATAGGGAGACCCAAGCTGGCTAGTTAAGCTATCAACAAGTTTGTACAAAAAAGCAGGC
TCCGAATTCGCCCTTAGGAGGACAGCTATGGCGGAGGTCACTAGACGTGGGAGTGCATACTATATGTACT
TGGACAGAAACGATGCTGGGGAGGCCATATCTTTTCCAACCACATTGGGGATGAATAAGTGTTATATACA
GATCATGGATCTTGGACACATGTGTGATGCCACCATGAGCTATGAATGCCCTATGCTGGATGAGGGGGTG
GAACCAGATGACGTCGATTGTTGGTGCAACACGACGTCAACTTGGGTTGTGTACGGAACCTGCCATCACA
AAAAAGGTGAAGCACGGAGATCTAGAAGAGCTGTGACGCTCCCCTCCCATTCCACTAGGAAGCTGCAAAC
GCGGTCGCAAACCTGGTTGGAATCAAGAGAATACACAAAGCACTTGATTAGAGTCGAAAATTGGATATTC
AGGAACCCTGGCTTCGCGTTAGCAGCAGCTGCCATCGCTTGGCTTTTGGGAAGCTCAACGAGCCAAAAAG
TCATATACTTGGTCATGATACTGCTGATTGCCCCGGCATACAGCAAGGGCGAATTCGACCCAGCTTTCTT
GTACAAAGTGGTTGATCTAGAGGGCCCGCGGTTCGAAGGTAAGCCTATCCCTAACCCTCTCCTCGGTCTC
GATTCTACGCGTACCGGTTAGTAATGAGTTTAAACGGGGGAGGCTAACTGAAACACGGAAGGAGACAATA
CCGGAAGGAACCCGCGCTATGACGGCAATAAAAAGACAGAATAAAACGCACGGGTGTTGGGTCGTTTGTT
CATAAACGCGGGGTTCGGTCCCAGGGCTGGCACTCTGTCGATACCCCACCGAGACCCCATTGGGGCCAAT
ACGCCCGCGTTTCTTCCTTTTCCCCACCCCACCCCCCAAGTTCGGGTGAAGGCCCAGGGCTCGCAGCCAA
CGTCGGGGCGGCAGGCCCTGCCATAGCAGATCTGCGCAGCTGGGGCTCTAGGGGGTATCCCC
[124 nt withheld, positions 1673-1796]
C
[91 nt withheld, positions 1798-1888]
A
[49 nt withheld, positions 1890-1938]
CCTTTGACGTTGGAGTCCACGTTCTTT
[37 nt withheld, positions 1966-2002]
ACCCTATCTCGGTCTATTCTTTTGATTTATAAGGGATTTTGCCGATTTCGGCCTATTGGTTAAAAAATGA
GCTGATTTAACAAAAATTTAACGCGAATTAATTCTGTGGAATGTGTGTCAGTTAGGGTGTGGAAAGTCCC
CAGGCTCCCCAGCAGGCAGAAGTATGCAAAGCATGCATCTCAATTAGTCAGCAACCAGGTGTGGAAAGTC
CCCAGGCTCCCCAGCAGGCAGAAGTATGCAAAGCATGCATCTCAATTAGTCAGCAACCATAGTCCCGCCC
CTAACTCCGCCCATCCCGCCCCTAACTCCGCCCAGTTCCGCCCATTCTCCGCCCCATGGCTGACTAATTT
TTTTTATTTATGCAGAGGCCGAGGCCGCCTCTGCCTCTGAGCTATTCCAGAAGTAGTGAGGAGGCTTTTT
TGGAGGCCTAGGCTTTTGCAAAAAGCTCCCGGGAGCTTGTATATCCATTTTCGGATCTGATCAAGAGACA
GGATGAGGATCGTTTCGCATGATTGAACAAGATGGATTGCACGCAGGTTCTCCGGCCGCTTGGGTGGAGA
GGCTATTCGGCTATGACTGGGCACAACAGACAATCGGCTGCTCTGATGCCGCCGTGTTCCGGCTGTCAGC
GCAGGGGCGCCCGGTTCTTTTTGTCAAGACCGACCTGTCCGGTGCCCTGAATGAACTGCAGGACGAGGCA
GCGCGGCTATCGTGGCTGGCCACGACGGGCGTTCCTTGCGCAGCTGTGCTCGACGTTGTCACTGAAGCGG
GAAGGGACTGGCTGCTATTGGGCGAAGTGCCGGGGCAGGATCTCCTGTCATCTCACCTTGCTCCTGCCGA
GAAAGTATCCATCATGGCTGATGCAATGCGGCGGCTGCATACGCTTGATCCGGCTACCTGCCCATTCGAC
CACCAAGCGAAACATCGCATCGAGCGAGCACGTACTCGGATGGAAGCCGGTCTTGTCGATCAGGATGATC
TGGACGAAGAGCATCAGGGGCTCGCGCCAGCCGAACTGTTCGCCAGGCTCAAGGCGCGCATGCCCGACGG
CGAGGATCTCGTCGTGACCCATGGCGATGCCTGCTTGCCGAATATCATGGTGGAAAATGGCCGCTTTTCT
GGATTCATCGACTGTGGCCGGCTGGGTGTGGCGGACCGCTATCAGGACATAGCGTTGGCTACCCGTGATA
TTGCTGAAGAGCTTGGCGGCGAATGGGCTGACCGCTTCCTCGTGCTTTACGGTATCGCCGCTCCCGATTC
GCAGCGCATCGCCTTCTATCGCCTTCTTGACGAGTTCTTCTGAGCGGGACTCTGGGGTTCGCGAAATGAC
CGACCAAGCGACGCCCAACCTGCCATCACGAGATTTCGATTCCACCGCCGCCTTCTATGAAAGGTTGGGC
TTCGGAATCGTTTTCCGGGACGCCGGCTGGATGATCCTCCAGCGCGGGGATCTCATGCTGGAGTTCTTCG
CCCACCCCAACTTGTTTATTGCAGCTTATAATGGTTACAAATAAAGCAATAGCATCACAAATTTCACAAA
TAAAGCATTTTTTTCACTGCATTCTAGTTGTGGTTTGTCCAAACTCATCAATGTATCTTATCATGTCTGT
ATACCGTCGACCTCTAGCTAGAGCTTGGCGTAATCATGGTCATAGCTGTTTCCTGTGTGAAATTGTTATC
CGCTCACAATTCCACACAACATACGAGCCGGAAGCATAAAGTGTAAAGCCTGGGGTGCCTAATGAGTGAG
CTAACTCACATTAATTGCGTTGCGCTCACTGCCCGCTTTCCAGTCGGGAAACCTGTCGTGCCAGCTGCAT
TAATGAATCGGCCAACGCGCGGGGAGAGGCGGTTTGCGTATTGGGCGCTCTTCCGCTTCCTCGCTCACTG
ACTCGCTGCGCTCGGTCGTTCGGCTGCGGCGAGCGGTATCAGCTCACTCAAAGGCGGTAATACGGTTATC
CACAGAATCAGGGGATAACGCAGGAAAGAACATGTGAGCAAAAGGCCAGCAAAAGGCCAGGAACCGTAAA
AAGGCCGCGTTGCTGGCGTTTTTCCATAGGCTCCGCCCCCCTGACGAGCATCACAAAAATCGACGCTCAA
GTCAGAGGTGGCGAAACCCGACAGGACTATAAAGATACCAGGCGTTTCCCCCTGGAAGCTCCCTCGTGCG
CTCTCCTGTTCCGACCCTGCCGCTTACCGGATACCTGTCCGCCTTTCTCCCTTCGGGAAGCGTGGCGCTT
TCTCATAGCTCACGCTGTAGGTATCTCAGTTCGGTGTAGGTCGTTCGCTCCAAGCTGGGCTGTGTGCACG
AACCCCCCGTTCAGCCCGACCGCTGCGCCTTATCCGGTAACTATCGTCTTGAGTCCAACCCGGTAAGACA
CGACTTATCGCCACTGGCAGCAGCCACTGGTAACAGGATTAGCAGAGCGAGGTATGTAGGCGGTGCTACA
GAGTTCTTGAAGTGGTGGCCTAACTACGGCTACACTAGAAGAACAGTATTTGGTATCTGCGCTCTGCTGA
AGCCAGTTACCTTCGGAAAAAGAGTTGGTAGCTCTTGATCCGGCAAACAAACCACCGCTGGTAGCGGTGG
TTTTTTTGTTTGCAAGCAGCAGATTACGCGCAGAAAAAAAGGATCTCAAGAAGATCCTTTGATCTTTTCT
ACGGGGTCTGACGCTCAGTGGAACGAAAACTCACGTTAAGGGATTTTGGTCATGAGATTATCAAAAAGGA
TCTTCACCTAGATCCTTTTAAATTAAAAATGAAGTTTTAAATCAATCTAAAGTATATATGAGTAAACTTG
GTCTGACAGTTACCAATGCTTAATCAGTGAGGCACCTATCTCAGCGATCTGTCTATTTCGTTCATCCATA
GTTGCCTGACTCCCCGTCGTGTAGATAACTACGATACGGGAGGGCTTACCATCTGGCCCCAGTGCTGCAA
TGATACCGCGAGACCCACGCTCACCGGCTCCAGATTTATCAGCAATAAACCAGCCAGCCGGAAGGGCCGA
GCGCAGAAGTGGTCCTGCAACTTTATCCGCCTCCATCCAGTCTATTAATTGTTGCCGGGAAGCTAGAGTA
AGTAGTTCGCCAGTTAATAGTTTGCGCAACGTTGTTGCCATTGCTACAGGCATCGTGGTGTCACGCTCGT
CGTTTGGTATGGCTTCATTCAGCTCCGGTTCCCAACGATCAAGGCGAGTTACATGATCCCCCATGTTGTG
CAAAAAAGCGGTTAGCTCCTTCGGTCCTCCGATCGTTGTCAGAAGTAAGTTGGCCGCAGTGTTATCACTC
ATGGTTATGGCAGCACTGCATAATTCTCTTACTGTCATGCCATCCGTAAGATGCTTTTCTGTGACTGGTG
AGTACTCAACCAAGTCATTCTGAGAATAGTGTATGCGGCGACCGAGTTGCTCTTGCCCGGCGTCAATACG
GGATAATACCGCGCCACATAGCAGAACTTTAAAAGTGCTCATCATTGGAAAACGTTCTTCGGGGCGAAAA
CTCTCAAGGATCTTACCGCTGTTGAGATCCAGTTCGATGTAACCCACTCGTGCACCCAACTGATCTTCAG
CATCTTTTACTTTCACCAGCGTTTCTGGGTGAGCAAAAACAGGAAGGCAAAATGCCGCAAAAAAGGGAAT
AAGGGCGACACGGAAATGTTGAATACTCATACTCTTCCTTTTTCAATATTATTGAAGCATTTATCAGGGT
TATTGTCTCATGAGCGGATACATATTTGAATGTATTTAGAAAAATAAACAAATAGGGGTTCCGCGCACAT
TTCCCCGAAAAGTGCCACCTGACGTCGACGGATCGGGAGATCTCCCGATCCCCTATGGTGCACTCTCAGT
ACAATCTGCTCTGATGCCGCATAGTTAAGCCAGTATCTGCTCCCTGCTTGTGTGTTGGAGGTCGCTGAGT
AGTGCGCGAGCAAAATTTAAGCTACAACAAGGCAAGGCTTGACCGACAATTGCATGAAGAATCTGCTTAG
GGTTAGGCGTTTTGCGCTGCTTCGCGATGTACGGGCCAGATATACGCGTT
Features (pLannotate 1.2.2; 23 found; start..end, strand, type, name):
      1..380     +  enhancer       CMV enhancer: human cytomegalovirus immediate early enhancer
    381..584     +  promoter       CMV promoter: human cytomegalovirus (CMV) immediate early promoter
    580..613     +  LTR            5' LTR (truncated) (fragment): truncated 5' long terminal repeat (LTR) from HIV-1
    629..647     +  promoter       T7 promoter: promoter for bacteriophage T7 RNA polymerase
    677..701     +  protein_bind   attB1: mutant version of attB; recombination site for the Gateway® BP reaction BP Clonase™
    722..1234    +  CDS            POLG_ZIKVF (fragment): Experimental evidence at protein level: Swiss-Prot protein existence level 1. [RNA-directed RNA polymerase NS5]: Replicates the viral (+) and (-) RNA genome, and performs the capping of genomes in the cytoplasm (PubMed:30951555). Methylates viral RNA cap at guanine N-7 and ribose 2'-O positions. Once sufficient NS5 is expressed, binds to the cap-proximal structure and inhibits further translation of the viral genome (By similarity). Besides its role in RNA genome replication, also prevents the establishment of a cellular antiviral state by blocking the interferon-alpha/beta (IFN-alpha/beta) si
   1248..1272    -  protein_bind   attB2: mutant version of attB; recombination site for the Gateway® BP reaction BP Clonase™
   1298..1339    +  CDS            V5 tag: epitope tag from simian virus 5
   1423..1471    +  polyA_signal   HSV TK poly(A) signal: herpes simplex virus thymidine kinase polyadenylation signal (Cole and Stacy, 1985)
   1562..1578    -  polyA_signal   bGH poly(A) signal (fragment): bovine growth hormone polyadenylation signal
   1673..2101    +  rep_origin     f1 ori (sequence partly withheld): f1 bacteriophage origin of replication; arrow indicates direction of (+) strand synthesis
   2115..2444    +  promoter       SV40 promoter: SV40 enhancer and early promoter
   2511..3302    +  CDS            neo: KKA2_KLEPN - Also known as kan, nptII. Experimental evidence at protein level: Swiss-Prot protein existence level 1. Resistance to kanamycin, neomycin, paromomycin, ribostamycin, butirosin and gentamicin B. From Klebsiella pneumoniae.
   3328..3486    +  CDS            ble (fragment): BLE_KLEPN - Experimental evidence at protein level: Swiss-Prot protein existence level 1. Binding protein with a strong affinity to the bleomycin family of antibiotics. Binds to CL990; an antimitotic-antibiotic compound. From Klebsiella pneumoniae.
   3481..3602    +  polyA_signal   SV40 poly(A) signal: SV40 polyadenylation signal
   3675..3691    -  protein_bind   lac operator: The lac repressor binds to the lac operator to inhibit transcription in E. coli. This inhibition can be relieved by adding lactose or isopropyl-β-D-thiogalactopyranoside (IPTG). lac repressor encoded by lacI
   3699..3729    -  promoter       lac promoter: promoter for the E. coli lac operon
   3744..3765    -  protein_bind   CAP binding site: CAP binding activates transcription in the presence of cAMP. E. coli catabolite activator protein
   3778..3870    -  CDS            lacI (fragment): lac repressor; lacI; The lac repressor binds to the lac operator to inhibit transcription in E. coli. This inhibition can be relieved by adding lactose or isopropyl-β-D-thiogalactopyranoside (IPTG).
   4053..4641    -  rep_origin     ori: high-copy-number ColE1/pMB1/pBR322/pUC origin of replication
   4812..5672    -  CDS            AmpR: β-lactamase; bla; confers resistance to ampicillin, carbenicillin, and related antibiotics
   5673..5777    -  promoter       AmpR promoter: bla
   5836..5888    -  misc_feature   bom (fragment): basis of mobility region from pBR322
