[The description below was written by a language model from this plasmid's Addgene catalogue record and pLannotate feature annotations shown in this document.]
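Description:
pcDNA3.2/pr-Membrane is a mammalian expression plasmid of about 6.0 kb, built on the Invitrogen pcDNA3.2 Gateway destination backbone, for ectopic expression of the Zika virus (ZIKV) precursor-membrane (prM) protein. It is maintained in E. coli at high copy through a ColE1/pUC-type origin and selected with ampicillin via the β-lactamase gene. An f1 origin is also present, which allows single-stranded DNA production. For mammalian cells, an SV40 enhancer/early promoter drives a neomycin phosphotransferase gene terminated by an SV40 poly(A) signal, which would permit G418 selection of stable transfectants.

The payload is a roughly 0.5 kb open reading frame flanked by attB1 and attB2 sites, the footprints of the Gateway recombination used to insert it. The annotation software matches this segment to the ZIKV polyprotein. The functional text attached to that match describes NS5, but this is generic wording for the whole polyprotein entry, and the catalogue identifies the fragment as the pr-Membrane region. Transcription is driven by the human CMV immediate-early enhancer and promoter. A T7 promoter lies just upstream of the insert and could support in vitro transcription. The coding sequence is followed by a backbone-encoded C-terminal V5 epitope tag for detection by antibody, and then by an HSV thymidine kinase poly(A) signal.

The depositor's sequence and the repository's sequencing result are the same length and carry the same features, differing only in their start coordinate. The associated publication examined innate immune sensing of ZIKV and viral antagonism of type I interferon induction and signalling, which is consistent with using this plasmid to express an individual viral protein in transfected cells.
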