Addgene plasmid #120817: pcDNA3.2/pr-Membrane
Purpose: Ectopic expression of ZIKV protein
Depositing lab: Jan Rehwinkel. Publication: Infection with a Brazilian isolate of Zika virus generates RIG-I stimulatory RNA and the viral NS5 protein blocks type I IFN induction and signaling. Hertzog J, Dias Junior AG, Rigby RE, Donald CL, Mayer A, Sezgin E, Song C, Jin B, Hublitz P, Eggeling C, Kohl A, Rehwinkel J. Eur J Immunol. 2018 Mar 23. doi: 10.1002/eji.201847483. PubMed 29572905.
Backbone
  Vector backbone: pcDNA3.2
  Backbone manufacturer: Invitrogen
  Backbone size w/o insert (bp): 5535
  Vector type: Mammalian Expression
Growth in bacteria
  Bacterial resistance: Ampicillin, 100 μg/mL
  Growth temperature: 37°C
  Growth strain: DH5alpha
  Copy number: High Copy
Gene/Insert
  Gene/Insert name: pr-Membrane ZIKV
  Promoter: CMV
  Tag / fusion protein: V5 (C terminal on backbone)
  Cloning method: Gateway Cloning
Terms and licenses: Academic/Nonprofit Terms; Industry Terms: Not Available to Industry
How to cite: pcDNA3.2/pr-Membrane was a gift from Jan Rehwinkel (Addgene plasmid # 120817 ; http://n2t.net/addgene:120817 ; RRID:Addgene_120817)
